>Addgene plasmid #52130 | pcdna3 T7 Jip1b(471-707)(C478S, C643S and C696T) | depositor partial sequence | sequence record 81299 | T7 and Sp6
TAACAACTCCGCCCCATTGACGCAAATGGGCGGTAGGCGTGTACGGTGGGAGGTCTATATAAGCAGAGCT
CTCTGGCTAACTAGAGAACCCACTGCTTACTGGCTTATCGAAATTAATACGACTCACTATAGGGAGACCC
AAGCTTATGGCTAGCATGACTGGTGGACAGCAAATGGGTGGATCCGAGTCCTTTGGGCTGTTCTCCAGCG
TCATCAATGGGGAGGAGCATGAGCAAACCCATCGGGCTATATTCAGGTTTGTGCCTCGGCATGAAGATGA
ACTTGAGCTGGAAGTGGATGACCCCCTGCTGGTGGAGCTGCAGGCAGAAGACTATTGGTATGAGGCCTAT
AACATGCGCACCGGAGCCCGCGGGGTCTTCCCTGCCTACTATGCCATTGAGGTCACCAAGGAGCCTGAGC
ACATGGCAGCCCTTGCCAAAAACAGCGACTGGATTGACCAGTTCCGGGTGAAGTTCCTGGGGTCTGTCCA
GGTTCCTTATCACAAGGGCAATGATGTCCTCTGTGCTGCTATGCAAAAGATCGCCACCACCCGCCGGCTC
ACCGTGCACTTTAACCCGCCCTCCAGCTGTGTCCTTGAGATCAGTGTCAGGGGTGTCAAGATAGGCGTCA
AAGCTGATGATGCTCTGGAGGCCAAGGGAAATAAATGTAGCCACTTCTTCCAGCTAAAGAACATCTCTTT
CAGTGGATACCATCCAAAGAATAACAAGTACTTTGGGTTTATCACTAAGCACCCTGCTGACCACCGGTTT
GCCTGCCATGTCTTTGTGTCTGAAGATTCCACCAAAGCCCTGGCGGAGTCTGTGGGGCGTGCATTTCAGC
AGTTCTACAAGCAGTTTGTGGAGTATACCACTCCTACAGAAGATATCTACTTGGAGTAGGCGGCCGCTCG
AGCATGCATCTAGAGGGCCCTATTCTATAGTGTCACCTAAATGCTAGAGCTCGCTGATCAGCCTCGACTG
TGCCTTCTAGTTGCCAGCCATCTGTTGTTTGCCCCTCCCCCGTGCCTTCCTTGACCCTGGAAGGTGCCAC
TCCCACTGTCCTTTCCTAATAAAATGAGGAAATTGCATCGCATTGTCTGAGTAGGTGTCATTCTATTCTG
GGGGGTGGGGTGGGGCAGGACAGCAAGGGGGAGGATTGGGAAG
