>Addgene plasmid #52130 | pcdna3 T7 Jip1b(471-707)(C478S, C643S and C696T) | addgene partial sequence | sequence record 82961 | CMV-F 5'-CGCAAATGGGCGGTAGGCGTG-3'
GCAGAGCTCTCTGGCTAACTAGAGAACCCACTGCTTACTGGCTTATCGAAATTAATACGACTCACTATAG
GGAGACCCAAGCTTATGGCTAGCATGACTGGTGGACAGCAAATGGGTGGATCCGAGTCCTTTGGGCTGTT
CTCCAGCGTCATCAATGGGGAGGAGCATGAGCAAACCCATCGGGCTATATTCAGGTTTGTGCCTCGGCAT
GAAGATGAACTTGAGCTGGAAGTGGATGACCCCCTGCTGGTGGAGCTGCAGGCAGAAGACTATTGGTATG
AGGCCTATAACATGCGCACCGGAGCCCGCGGGGTCTTCCCTGCCTACTATGCCATTGAGGTCACCAAGGA
GCCTGAGCACATGGCAGCCCTTGCCAAAAACAGCGACTGGATTGACCAGTTCCGGGTGAAGTTCCTGGGG
TCTGTCCAGGTTCCTTATCACAAGGGCAATGATGTCCTCTGTGCTGCTATGCAAAAGATCGCCACCACCC
GCCGGCTCACCGTGCACTTTAACCCGCCCTCCAGCTGTGTCCTTGAGATCAGTGTCAGGGGTGTCAAGAT
AGGCGTCAAAGCTGATGATGCTCTGGAGGCCAAGGGAAATAAATGTAGCCACTTCTTCCAGCTAAAGAAC
ATCTCTTTCAGTGGATACCATCCAAAGAATAACAAGTACTTTGGGTTTATCACTAAGCACCCTGCTGACC
ACCGGTTTGCCTGCCATGTCTTTGTGTCTGAAGATTCCACCAAAGCCCTGGCGGAGTCTGTGGGGCGTGC
ATTTCAGCAGTTCTACAAGCAGTTTGTGGAGTATACCACTCCTACAGAAGATATCTACTTGGAGTAGGCG
GCCGCTCGAGCATGCATCTAGAGGGCCCTATTCTATAGTGTCACCTAAATGCTAGAGCTC
