>Addgene plasmid #52130 | pcdna3 T7 Jip1b(471-707)(C478S, C643S and C696T) | addgene partial sequence | sequence record 82962 | BGH-rev 5'-TAGAAGGCACAGTCGAGG-3'
TATAGAATAGGGCCCTCTAGATGCATGCTCGAGCGGCCGCCTACTCCAAGTAGATATCTTCTGTAGGAGT
GGTATACTCCACAAACTGCTTGTAGAACTGCTGAAATGCACGCCCCACAGACTCCGCCAGGGCTTTGGTG
GAATCTTCAGACACAAAGACATGGCAGGCAAACCGGTGGTCAGCAGGGTGCTTAGTGATAAACCCAAAGT
ACTTGTTATTCTTTGGATGGTATCCACTGAAAGAGATGTTCTTTAGCTGGAAGAAGTGGCTACATTTATT
TCCCTTGGCCTCCAGAGCATCATCAGCTTTGACGCCTATCTTGACACCCCTGACACTGATCTCAAGGACA
CAGCTGGAGGGCGGGTTAAAGTGCACGGTGAGCCGGCGGGTGGTGGCGATCTTTTGCATAGCAGCACAGA
GGACATCATTGCCCTTGTGATAAGGAACCTGGACAGACCCCAGGAACTTCACCCGGAACTGGTCAATCCA
GTCGCTGTTTTTGGCAAGGGCTGCCATGTGCTCAGGCTCCTTGGTGACCTCAATGGCATAGTAGGCAGGG
AAGACCCCGCGGGCTCCGGTGCGCATGTTATAGGCCTCATACCAATAGTCTTCTGCCTGCAGCTCCACCA
GCAGGGGGTCATCCACTTCCAGCTCAAGTTCATCTTCATGCCGAGGCACAAACCTGAATATAGCCCGATG
GGTTTGCTCATGCTCCTCCCCATTGATGACGCTGGAGAACAGCCCAAAGGACTCGGATCCACCCATTTGC
TGTCCACCAGTCATGCTAGCCATAAGCTTGGGTCTCCCTATAGTGAGTCGTATTAATTTCGATAAGCCAG
TAAGCAGTGGGTTCTCTAGTTAGCCAGAGAGCTCTGCTTATATAGACCTCCCACCGTACACGCCTACCGC
CCATTTGCGTCAATGGGGC
