[The description below was written by a language model from this plasmid's Addgene catalogue record.]
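Description:
pcdna3 T7 Jip1b(471-707)(C478S, C643S and C696T) is a mammalian expression plasmid built on the pcDNA3 backbone (about 5.4 kb without insert). It is maintained in E. coli as a high-copy plasmid under ampicillin selection. No feature table accompanies the record, so the regulatory elements are not itemised. pcDNA3 is generally known to drive inserts from the CMV immediate-early promoter, with a downstream polyadenylation signal and a neomycin resistance cassette for selection in mammalian cells. It also has T7 and SP6 promoter sites flanking the polylinker, which fits the sequencing primers listed in the record.

The insert is a roughly 740 bp fragment of mouse Mapk8ip1, which encodes JNK-interacting protein 1 (the JIP1b isoform, also called IB1). It was cloned between HindIII and EcoRV sites, both of which remain intact. The fragment lacks amino acids 1-470 and so encodes only the C-terminal portion, residues 471-707. It carries three cysteine substitutions, C478S, C643S and C696T, referred to in the insert name as M1+3+6. An N-terminal T7 epitope tag supplied by the backbone allows the truncated protein to be detected or immunoprecipitated with anti-T7 antibodies.

JIP1 is described in the record as a mammalian scaffold protein that mediates activation of a MAP kinase signalling pathway. A tagged, truncated and point-mutated fragment like this one is typically expressed by transient transfection for domain mapping and binding studies that compare mutant and wild-type forms. The record does not say what specific functional consequence the three cysteine changes were meant to test.
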