Addgene plasmid #52130: pcdna3 T7 Jip1b(471-707)(C478S, C643S and C696T)
Purpose: a mammalian scaffold protein that mediates the activation of a MAP kinase signaling pathway.
Depositing lab: Roger Davis. Depositing organization: University of Massachusetts, Worcester. Publication: A mammalian scaffold complex that selectively mediates MAP kinase activation. Whitmarsh AJ, Cavanagh J, Tournier C, Yasuda J, Davis RJ. Science. 1998 Sep 11;281(5383):1671-4. 10.1126/science.281.5383.1671 PubMed 9733513.
Backbone
  Vector backbone: pcDNA3
  Backbone manufacturer: invitrogen
  Backbone size w/o insert (bp): 5446
  Vector type: Mammalian Expression
Growth in bacteria
  Bacterial resistance: Ampicillin, 100 μg/mL
  Growth temperature: 37°C
  Growth strain: DH5alpha
  Copy number: High Copy
Gene/Insert
  Gene/Insert name: Jnk interacting protein Jip1b(471-707)(M1+3+6)
  Species: M. musculus (mouse)
  Insert size (bp): 743
  Mutation: deleted amino acids 1-470 and changed C478S, C643S and C696T
  GenBank ID: AF054611.1
  Entrez Gene: Mapk8ip1 (a.k.a. IB1, JIP-1, Jip1, Prkm8ip, Skip, mjip-2a)
  Tag / fusion protein: T7 (N terminal on backbone)
  Cloning method: Restriction Enzyme; 5′ cloning site Hind III (not destroyed); 3′ cloning site EcoRV (not destroyed)
  Sequencing primers: 5′ T7; 3′ Sp6
Terms and licenses: Academic/Nonprofit Terms; Industry Terms: Not Available to Industry
How to cite: pcdna3 T7 Jip1b(471-707)(C478S, C643S and C696T) was a gift from Roger Davis (Addgene plasmid # 52130 ; http://n2t.net/addgene:52130 ; RRID:Addgene_52130)
